>Addgene plasmid #34333 | KHBD00180 | depositor partial sequence | sequence record 40900 | KHBD00180 sequence 1446 bps
ATGATAAAGTCCACCACGAATCCACAGGAACAGCGTCTGCCACGCCCCGAGGATCAGTCGCCAGCGCCGC
CGCCGCCGCCCCCCTCCTCAGCCACCACCTCCACCGCCGCCCCAGCCACGCCCACGCACCAAGTGGCCAC
CGTGATAGCCAACATGGACACCCTGAAGACAGCCTTTCTGCCCAATCTCAGCATGGACCCCAATGTGCAC
GTGTCGCCGCACTATTGTCCCATGTGTCACCAGCAGTTTGAGCGACCGCAGCACGTCGCGGATCACATGC
AGCTGTGCCACGGGATCACGCTGAACGCCCAGGGAGCCATTGCCACGCTGGACGGCGGTCATCCGCAGGC
ACAGCAGCACCCCAAGCTCAGCCACCCCTGCTTCAATTGTGATGAAAAGTTTGGCAACGCCGTCGATTTA
GACGAACACCATCGGCTGGCCCATCAGACGCCCGCCTTCCTGTCCCGCTGCCTTATGTGCAGCATCTATG
GCATCCACTCGGCCACCCAGCAGCCCAACGAGTACAAATGCACGCAGTGCGGCTCCATTTGCACCACCGC
CATGCTGGCTGCCGGACAGCAGGGCTTTATGGAACAGCAGGAGGCGGCGGGGACGCCCGACGATCAGCTG
CCGGCAATGGCGCCCCGTGATATGAGACTGACGCCCGAGGAGCAGCACCATCAGCAGCAACTGCAGGCGG
AGCACCACCATCAGCAACAGCACCAACAACAACAACAGCAGCAGCAGCAGCAGCAGGAACTGCTGGAGCA
GCAGCAGCGTGAAATGCAGGAGCAGGCGCAACAGCAGCAGGTGCACCATCACCAGCAGGATCAGGATCTC
GCCGGCGACCAGGTGGCGCTGAAGGTGCCACCACTCACCGTCAAGCTAAACAAGAACGCCAACGGTGGCG
CCATTGTGTCGCATCCGCAGGTCATTATCAAGGAGGAGCCACTCAGCCTGAGCGACAGTGGTGATGTTGT
CAACTCTGTGCCTGTCTATGCCATACAAGCCAATCCCGGTGTACCCGCTCCGGCCAGTTCGGGTGTGCTA
GTCGGCACACAAACGGTACCTGCCGATCTGGCGCACAAGATCCGGCACAAATGTCCGGATTGTCCAAAGA
CCTTCAAGACGCCCGGCACGCTGGCCATGCACCGCAAGATACACACAGGCGAAGCAGACGCCACGCCCAA
AGAACGCCCCTACACGTGCTCCTACTGCGGCAAGTCCTTCACTCAATCGAATACACTAAAACAGCACACT
CGCATACATACAGGAGAGAAGCCGTTCCACTGCGGTTACTGCGAGAAGTCCTTCAGCGTGAAGGACTATC
TGACCAAGCACATACGGACGCACACCGGCGAGAAGCCGTACACCTGTCCGTATTGCGACAAGCGCTTCAC
GCAGCGCAGCGCCCTCACTGTGCACACGACCAAGCTGCATCCGCTC
