>Addgene plasmid #34333 | KHBD00180 | addgene partial sequence | sequence record 42015 | M13-Rev 5'-CAGGAAACAGCTATGACC-3'
TATTTTGACTGATAGTGACCTGTTCGTTGCAACAAATTGATAAGCAATGCTTTCTTATAATGCCAACTTT
GTACAAGAAAGTTGGCAAGAGCGGATGCAGCTTGGTCGTGTGCACAGTGAGGGCGCTGCGCTGCGTGAAG
CGCTTGTCGCAATACGGACAGGTGTACGGCTTCTCGCCGGTGTGCGTCCGTATGTGCTTGGTCAGATAGT
CCTTCACGCTGAAGGACTTCTCGCAGTAACCGCAGTGGAACGGCTTCTCTCCTGTATGTATGCGAGTGTG
CTGTTTTAGTGTATTCGATTGAGTGAAGGACTTGCCGCAGTAGGAGCACGTGTAGGGGCGTTCTTTGGGC
GTGGCGTCTGCTTCGCCTGTGTGTATCTTGCGGTGCATGGCCAGCGTGCCGGGCGTCTTGAAGGTCTTTG
GACAATCCGGACATTTGTGCCGGATCTTGTGCGCCAGATCGGCAGGTACCGTTTGTGTGCCGACTAGCAC
ACCCGAACTGGCCGGAGCGGGTACACCGGGATTGGCTTGTATGGCATAGACAGGCACAGAGTTGACAACA
TCACCACTGTCGCTCAGGCTGAGTGGCTCCTCCTTGATAATGACCTGCGGATGCGACACAATGGCGCCAC
CGTTGGCGTTCTTGTTTAGCTTGACGGTGAGTGGTGGCACCTTCAGCGCCACCTGGTCGCCGGCGAGATC
CTGATCCTGCTGGTGATGGTGCACCTGCTGCTGTTGCG
