[The description below was written by a language model from this plasmid's Addgene catalogue record.]
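Description:
KHBD00180 is a Gateway clone built on the Invitrogen pDONR221 backbone and carrying the Drosophila melanogaster gene CG11924, better known as Cf2 (Chorion factor 2). The catalogue lists the vector type as a Gateway donor vector, but because the insert was introduced by Gateway cloning, the plasmid functions in practice as an entry clone: recombination into pDONR221 replaces the donor cassette with the insert and leaves it flanked by attL-type recombination sites. The backbone without insert is recorded as 2536 bp and the insert as 1446 bp. The plasmid is a high-copy construct propagated in standard E. coli cloning strains under kanamycin selection, and the insert can be sequence-verified from flanking M13 forward and reverse primer sites.

No promoter, tag or reporter is recorded, which fits the role of an entry clone as a shuttle for the coding sequence rather than an expression vector. Expression elements are supplied by whichever destination vector receives the ORF in a subsequent LR recombination. The depositor notes that ORFs in this collection were cloned open-ended, without a stop codon, so the Cf2 coding sequence can be transferred into destination vectors that add C-terminal fusions as well as N-terminal ones.

The clone belongs to a collection associated with work on automated protein-DNA interaction screening of Drosophila regulatory elements. Its likely use is therefore as a source of the Cf2 ORF for building fusion constructs for such screens, or for other expression applications. No feature table was provided, so the details of individual backbone elements are not documented in the record itself.
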