Addgene plasmid #34333: KHBD00180
Depositing lab: Bart Deplancke. Depositing organization: Swiss Federal Institute of Technology (EPFL). Publication: Automated protein-DNA interaction screening of Drosophila regulatory elements. Korneel Hens, Jean-Daniel Feuz, Alina Isakova, Antonina Lagovitina, Andreas Massouras, Julien Bryois, Patrick Callaerts, Susan E. Celniker, Bart Deplancke. Nat Methods. 2011 Oct 30;8(12):1065-70. 10.1038/nmeth.1763 PubMed 22037703.
Backbone
  Vector backbone: pDONR221
  Backbone manufacturer: Invitrogen
  Backbone size w/o insert (bp): 2536
  Vector type: Gateway Donor Vector
Growth in bacteria
  Bacterial resistance: Kanamycin, 50 μg/mL
  Growth temperature: 37°C
  Growth strain: DH5alpha
  Copy number: High Copy
Gene/Insert
  Gene/Insert name: CG11924 (alt names: FBgn0000286; Cf2; Chorion factor 2)
  Species: D. melanogaster (fly)
  Insert size (bp): 1446
  Entrez Gene: Cf2 (a.k.a. Dmel_CG11924, BcDNA:GM09668, CF2, CF2.5, CG11924, Dmel\CG11924, cf2)
  Cloning method: Gateway Cloning
  Sequencing primers: 5′ M13F; 3′ M13R
Terms and licenses: Academic/Nonprofit Terms; Industry Terms: Not Available to Industry
Depositor comments: Please note that the ORFs in this collection were cloned open-ended (without a stop codon).
How to cite: KHBD00180 was a gift from Bart Deplancke (Addgene plasmid # 34333 ; http://n2t.net/addgene:34333 ; RRID:Addgene_34333)
